Addgene plasmid #192244: eIF3k- pMK293 (mAID-mCherry2-Hygro) plasmid
Purpose: knockin donor vector of mAID-mCherry2-Hygro to C-terminus of endogenous human eIF3k
Depositing lab: Dieter Wolf. Depositing organization: Xiamen University. Publication: eIF3 mRNA selectivity profiling reveals eIF3k as a cancer-relevant regulator of ribosome content. Duan H, Zhang S, Zarai Y, Ollinger R, Wu Y, Sun L, Hu C, He Y, Tian G, Rad R, Kong X, Cheng Y, Tuller T, Wolf DA. EMBO J. 2023 Jun 15;42(12):e112362. doi: 10.15252/embj.2022112362. Epub 2023 May 8. PubMed 37155573.
Backbone
  Vector backbone: pCR-Blunt II-TOPO vector(Cat#450245)
  Backbone manufacturer: Thermo fisher
  Vector type: Mammalian Expression
  Selectable markers: Hygromycin
Growth in bacteria
  Bacterial resistance: Kanamycin, 50 μg/mL
  Growth temperature: 37°C
  Growth strain: DH5alpha
  Copy number: High Copy
Gene/Insert
  Gene/Insert name: eIF3k-knockin-homology arm-mAID-mCherry2-Hygro
  Species: H. sapiens (human)
  Insert size (bp): 5058
  Entrez Gene: EIF3K (a.k.a. ARG134, EIF3-p28, EIF3S12, HSPC029, M9, MSTP001, PLAC-24, PLAC24, PRO1474, PTD001)
  Cloning method: TOPO Cloning
  Sequencing primers: 5′ CAGGAAACAGCTATGAC; 3′ TGTAAAACGACGGCCAGT
Terms and licenses: Academic/Nonprofit Terms; Industry Terms: Not Available to Industry
Depositor comments: Please visit https://www.biorxiv.org/content/10.1101/2022.08.28.505560v2 for bioRxiv preprint.
How to cite: eIF3k- pMK293 (mAID-mCherry2-Hygro) plasmid was a gift from Dieter Wolf (Addgene plasmid # 192244 ; http://n2t.net/addgene:192244 ; RRID:Addgene_192244)
