[The description below was written by a language model from this plasmid's Addgene catalogue record and pLannotate feature annotations shown in this document.]
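Description:
eIF3k-pMK293 (mAID-mCherry2-Hygro) is a homology-directed repair donor plasmid designed to knock a mini-AID degron, mCherry2 and a hygromycin selection cassette into the C-terminus of the endogenous human EIF3K gene. It was built by TOPO cloning a roughly 5.1 kb insert into the pCR-Blunt II-TOPO backbone. The backbone supplies a high-copy ColE1/pUC-type origin and a Tn5-derived NeoR/KanR gene for kanamycin selection in E. coli, along with a BleoR (Zeocin) marker. It also carries the lac promoter/operator, the SP6 and T7 promoters flanking the cloning site, and lacZα-ccdB fragments, the toxin fusion that the cloned insert interrupts in this vector system.

The payload sits between two stretches of human genomic sequence that serve as the homology arms. The annotation tool labels short parts of these as C9orf85 and C8orf17 fragments, which are probably incidental matches (for example to repetitive elements) rather than intended elements. The arms themselves are not annotated as EIF3K. Between the arms, the mini-AID coding sequence (the minimal IAA17 degron from Arabidopsis) is followed directly by mCherry2 and an SV40 polyadenylation signal. No promoter is annotated upstream of the tag, consistent with an in-frame fusion expressed from the native eIF3k locus after integration. Downstream, a mouse PGK promoter drives the hygromycin resistance gene with a PGK poly(A) signal. This cassette is flanked by two loxP sites in the same orientation, which should allow Cre-mediated removal of the marker after clones are selected.

In cells expressing the TIR1 auxin receptor, the tagged eIF3k can be rapidly degraded on auxin addition, while mCherry2 reports its abundance and localisation. The record does not describe the nuclease or guide RNA used to target the locus.
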