Features (pLannotate 1.2.2; 26 found; start..end, strand, type, name):
     98..119     +  protein_bind   CAP binding site: CAP binding activates transcription in the presence of cAMP. E. coli catabolite activator protein
    134..164     +  promoter       lac promoter: promoter for the E. coli lac operon
    172..188     +  protein_bind   lac operator: The lac repressor binds to the lac operator to inhibit transcription in E. coli. This inhibition can be relieved by adding lactose or isopropyl-β-D-thiogalactopyranoside (IPTG). lac repressor encoded by lacI
    230..248     +  promoter       SP6 promoter: promoter for bacteriophage SP6 RNA polymerase
    554..652     -  CDS            C9orf85 (fragment): CI085_HUMAN - Experimental evidence at protein level: Swiss-Prot protein existence level 1. From Homo sapiens (Human).
   1128..1331    +  CDS            mini-AID: minimal degron from the auxin-responsive IAA17 protein of Arabidopsis thaliana (Kubota et al., 2013) acts as an auxin-inducible degron (AID) in the presence of TIR1
   1338..2048    +  CDS            mCherry2: derivative of the monomeric red fluorescent protein mCherry mammalian codon-optimized
   2059..2143    +  CDS            large T antigen (fragment): large T antigen from SV40 (simian virus 40)
   2166..2287    +  polyA_signal   SV40 poly(A) signal: SV40 polyadenylation signal
   2318..2351    -  protein_bind   loxP: Cre-mediated recombination occurs in the 8-bp core sequence (GCATACAT). Cre recombinase
   2412..2911    +  promoter       PGK promoter: mouse phosphoglycerate kinase 1 promoter
   2971..3991    +  CDS            HygR (fragment): aminoglycoside phosphotransferase from E. coli; aph(4)-Ia; confers resistance to hygromycin
   4075..4527    +  polyA_signal   PGK poly(A) signal: mouse phosphoglycerate kinase 1 polyadenylation signal
   4554..4587    -  protein_bind   loxP: Cre-mediated recombination occurs in the 8-bp core sequence (GCATACAT). Cre recombinase
   5042..5212    +  CDS            C9orf85 (fragment): CI085_HUMAN - Experimental evidence at protein level: Swiss-Prot protein existence level 1. From Homo sapiens (Human).
   5251..5325    -  CDS            C8orf17 (fragment): MOST1_HUMAN - Experimental evidence at protein level: Swiss-Prot protein existence level 1. May be involved in cell survival, proliferation and progression of cancer cells. From Homo sapiens (Human).
   5444..5462    -  promoter       T7 promoter: promoter for bacteriophage T7 RNA polymerase
   5465..5612    +  CDS            lacZα (fragment): LacZα fragment of β-galactosidase; lacZ fragment
   5622..5925    +  CDS            ccdB (fragment): CcdB, a bacterial toxin that poisons DNA gyrase; ccdB; Plasmids containing the ccdB gene cannot be propagated in standard E. coli strains.
   5973..6242    +  CDS            tnpA (fragment): TN5P_ECOLX - Also known as tnp. Experimental evidence at protein level: Swiss-Prot protein existence level 1. Mediates transposition of transposon Tn5 by a 'cut and paste' mechanism. First, the monomeric transposase binds the 19 bp inverted DNA repeats flanking the transposon. Then, dimerization of the DNA- bound transposase creates a synaptic DNA complex. After nicking of the first DNA strand, excision of the transposon proceeds through a series of intermediates. The transposase then mediates the insertion of the transposon at a new site by strand transfer. The activity of the wild- type tran
   6274..7068    +  CDS            NeoR/KanR: aminoglycoside phosphotransferase from Tn5; aph(3')-II (or nptII); confers resistance to neomycin, kanamycin, and G418 (Geneticin®)
   7089..7139    -  misc_feature   bom (fragment): basis of mobility region from pBR322
   7166..7254    +  promoter       AmpR promoter (fragment): bla
   7274..7648    +  CDS            BleoR: antibiotic-binding protein; Sh ble from Streptoalloteichus hindustanus; confers resistance to bleomycin, phleomycin, and Zeocin™
   7786..8374    +  rep_origin     ori: high-copy-number ColE1/pMB1/pBR322/pUC origin of replication
   8557..85      +  CDS            lacI (fragment) (across the origin): lac repressor; lacI; The lac repressor binds to the lac operator to inhibit transcription in E. coli. This inhibition can be relieved by adding lactose or isopropyl-β-D-thiogalactopyranoside (IPTG).
>Addgene plasmid #192244 | eIF3k- pMK293 (mAID-mCherry2-Hygro) plasmid | addgene full sequence | sequence record 381189 | Addgene NGS Result
TACGCAAACCGCCTCTCCCCGCGCGTTGGCCGATTCATTAATGCAGCTGGCACGACAGGTTTCCCGACTG
GAAAGCGGGCAGTGAGCGCAACGCAATTAATGTGAGTTAGCTCACTCATTAGGCACCCCAGGCTTTACAC
TTTATGCTTCCGGCTCGTATGTTGTGTGGAATTGTGAGCGGATAACAATTTCACACAGGAAACAGCTATG
ACCATGATTACGCCAAGCTATTTAGGTGACACTATAGAATACTCAAGCTATGCATCAAGCTTGGTACCAC
TAGTAACGGCCGCCAGTGTGCTGGAATTCGCCCTTAGGGCCTCCTTTCTTCTCCCCTTTGGCTTCTGTTG
CCCCACCCCACCTTCCTGACCTTTTAGGTCACAGGTGGAGAGGGCAGTGCTGAGTCAACAAGGAAAAGGA
GGAGGAAGGTGTGAATCTCAGGGAAGTAGGAGCCCAGCCCTGCCGGGGGAGTAGACGGGAGGGTTCCCTC
TGTCTCAGTTCTGGCTCCATTGCTCTGTGTCCTGGGTCAAACAGGATAGGTTCAAAATACTCAGGAGGCT
GAGGCAGGAGAATCACTTGAACCCGGAAGGTGGAGGTTGCAGTGAGCCAAGATCGCTCCACTGCACTACA
GCCTGGGCAACAGAATGAGACTGTGTCTCAAAAAAAAACTTAAGAGTATCCTGCAAATAGTACCTAGTAA
ATATTATCATGTAGGTAATTACAAACAACACTTCCTTGGCACTTTGTTCTAAGCACCTCGTTTGGTCCTA
CAATCCTATAAGGTAGGTGCTTCTTAAAGATAGGAAGGTAGGTGATGCTCAGAGATGTTCAGTAACTTGT
CCAAGTGACCCAGCTGTTAATTGGCAGAGCTGGGATTTGAACCTAGCCCTCCTTGCTCCAGAGTCCATCT
TTTTAAAATACTGCACCAAACTGCCTTTGTGATGGTAACTGGGGCCTGGAAGGAGTTTATGATCTCCCCC
TAAAGAATTGTGGGTGCTGTAGCAGGTGGCTGGAGGTTTGTCTCCCGCCCTTCTCACCTTCAGTCTGGTC
TCTCCTTCCCCACAGGTGTGAGCAGTATCATGGCATCCTCCCAGGGAGGAGGAGGAGGAGGATCCGGTGC
AGGCGCCAAGGAGAAGAGTGCTTGTCCTAAAGATCCAGCCAAACCTCCGGCCAAGGCACAAGTTGTGGGA
TGGCCACCGGTGAGATCATACCGGAAGAACGTGATGGTTTCCTGCCAAAAATCAAGCGGTGGCCCGGAGG
CGGCGGCGTTCGTGAAGGTATCAATGGACGGAGCACCGTACTTGAGGAAAATCGATTTGAGGATGTATAA
AGCTAGCATGGTGAGCAAGGGCGAGGAGGATAACATGGCCATCATCAAGGAGTTCATGCGCTTCAAGGTG
CACATGGAGGGCTCCGTGAACGGCCACGAGTTCGAGATCGAGGGCGAGGGCGAGGGCCGCCCCTACGAGG
GCACCCAGACCGCCAAGCTGAAGGTGACCAAGGGTGGCCCCCTGCCCTTCGCCTGGGACATCCTGTCCCC
TCAGTTCATGTACGGCTCCAAGGCCTACGTGAAGCACCCCGCCGACATCCCCGACTACTTGAAGCTGTCC
TTCCCCGAGGGCTTCAATTGGGAGCGCGTGATGAACTTCGAGGACGGCGGCGTGGTGACCGTGACCCAGG
ACTCCTCCCTGCAGGACGGCGAGTTCATCTACAAGGTGAAGCTGCGCGGCACCAACTTCCCCTCCGACGG
CCCCGTAATGCAGTGTCGTACCATGGGCTGGGAGGCCTCCACTGAGCGGATGTACCCCGAGGACGGCGCC
CTGAAGGGCGAGATCAAGCAGAGGCTGAAGCTGAAGGACGGCGGCCACTACGACGCTGAGGTCAAGACCA
CCTACAAGGCCAAGAAGCCCGTGCAGCTGCCCGGCGCCTACAACGTCGACATCAAGTTGGACATCCTTTC
CCACAACGAGGACTACACCATCGTGGAACAGTACGAACGCGCCGAGGGCCGCCACTCCACCGGCGGCATG
GACGAGCTGTACAAGTAATCTAGATAACTGATCATAATCAGCCATACCACATTTGTAGAGGTTTTACTTG
CTTTAAAAAACCTCCCACACCTCCCCCTGAACCTGAAACATAAAATGAATGCAATTGTTGTTGTTAACTT
GTTTATTGCAGCTTATAATGGTTACAAATAAAGCAATAGCATCACAAATTTCACAAATAAAGCATTTTTT
TCACTGCATTCTAGTTGTGGTTTGTCCAAACTCATCAATGTATCTTAACGCGTCGATCATATTCAATAAC
CCTTAATATAACTTCGTATAATGTATGCTATACGAAGTTATTAGGTCTGAAGAGGAGTTTACGTCCAGCC
AAGCTTAGGATCTCGACCTCGAAATTCTACCGGGTAGGGGAGGCGCTTTTCCCAAGGCAGTCTGGAGCAT
GCGCTTTAGCAGCCCCGCTGGGCACTTGGCGCTACACAAGTGGCCTCTGGCCTCGCACACATTCCACATC
CACCGGTAGGCGCCAACCGACTCCGTTCTTTGGTGGCCCCTTCGCGCCACCTTCTACTCCTCCCCTAGTC
AGGAAGTTCCCCCCCGCCCCGCAGCTCGCGTCGTGCAGGACGTGACAAATGGAAGTAGCACGTCTCACTA
GTCTCGTGCAGATGGACAGCACCGCTGAGCAATGGAAGCGGGTAGGCCTTTGGGGCAGCGGCCAATAGCA
GCTTTGCTCCTTCGCTTTCTGGGCTCAGAGGCTGGGAAGGGGTGGGTCCGGGGGCGGGCTCAGGGGCGGG
CTCAGGGGCGGGGCGGGCGCCCGAAGGTCCTCCGGAGGCCCGGCATTCTGCACGCTTCAAAAGCGCACGT
CTGCCGCGCTGTTCTCCTCTTCCTCATCTCCGGGCCTTTCGACCTGCATCCATCTAGATCTCGAGCAGCT
GAAGCTTACCGCTAGCATGGATAGATCCGGAAAGCCTGAACTCACCGCGACGTCTGTCGAGAAGTTTCTG
ATCGAAAAGTTCGACAGCGTCTCCGACCTGATGCAGCTCTCGGAGGGCGAAGAATCTCGTGCTTTCAGCT
TCGATGTAGGAGGGCGTGGATATGTCCTGCGGGTAAATAGCTGCGCCGATGGTTTCTACAAAGATCGTTA
TGTTTATCGGCACTTTGCATCGGCCGCGCTCCCGATTCCGGAAGTGCTTGACATTGGGGAATTCAGCGAG
AGCCTGACCTATTGCATCTCCCGCCGTGCACAGGGTGTCACGTTGCAAGACCTGCCTGAAACCGAACTGC
CCGCTGTTCTGCAGCCGGTCGCGGAGGCCATGGATGCGATCGCTGCGGCCGATCTTAGCCAGACGAGCGG
GTTCGGCCCATTCGGACCGCAAGGAATCGGTCAATACACTACATGGCGTGATTTCATATGCGCGATTGCT
GATCCCCATGTGTATCACTGGCAAACTGTGATGGACGACACCGTCAGTGCGTCCGTCGCGCAGGCTCTCG
ATGAGCTGATGCTTTGGGCCGAGGACTGCCCCGAAGTCCGGCACCTCGTGCACGCGGATTTCGGCTCCAA
CAATGTCCTGACGGACAATGGCCGCATAACAGCGGTCATTGACTGGAGCGAGGCGATGTTCGGGGATTCC
CAATACGAGGTCGCCAACATCTTCTTCTGGAGGCCGTGGTTGGCTTGTATGGAGCAGCAGACGCGCTACT
TCGAGCGGAGGCATCCGGAGCTTGCAGGATCGCCGCGGCTCCGGGCGTATATGCTCCGCATTGGTCTTGA
CCAACTCTATCAGAGCTTGGTTGACGGCAATTTCGATGATGCAGCTTGGGCGCAGGGTCGATGCGACGCA
ATCGTCCGATCCGGAGCCGGGACTGTCGGGCGTACACAAATCGCCCGCAGAAGCGCGGCCGTCTGGACCG
ATGGCTGTGTAGAAGTACTCGCCGATAGTGGAAACCGACGCCCCAGCACTCGTCCGAGGGCAAAGGAATA
GGCTAGCCGCCCGCCCCACGACCCGCAGCGCCCGACCGAAAGGAGCGCACGACCCCATGCATCGATGATA
TCAGATCCCCGGGATGCAGAAATTGATGATCTATTAAACAATAAAGATGTCCACTAAAATGGAAGTTTTT
CCTGTCATACTTTGTTAAGAAGGGTGAGAACAGAGTACCTACATTTTGAATGGAAGGATTGGAGCTACGG
GGGTGGGGGTGGGGTGGGATTAGATAAATGCCTGCTCTTTACTGAAGGCTCTTTACTATTGCTTTATGAT
AATGTTTCATAGTTGGATATCATAATTTAAACAAGCAAAACCAAATTAAGGGCCAGCTCATTCCTCCCAC
TCATGATCTATAGATCTATAGATCTCTCGTGGGATCATTGTTTTTCTCTTGATTCCCACTTTGTGGTTCT
AAGTACTGTGGTTTCCAAATGTGTCAGTTTCATAGCCTGAAGAACGAGATCAGCAGCCTCTGTTCCACAT
ACACTTCATTCTCAGTATTGTTTTGCCAAGTTCTAATTCCATCAGAAGCTGGTCGAGATCCGGAACCCTT
AATATAACTTCGTATAATGTATGCTATACGAAGTTATTAGGTCCCTCGAAGAGGTTCACTAGGATCCTAA
CTTCAGGTGTTTAATAAAGATGTGTTGACTCAGCCCTACTGTCTCCTCCCTGGCTTCCTGCCTCTGCCCC
TTGCCCACCAGAGGGAGCTCAGGAGCAGGCCTCTGCTCTGGGTTGGCCCCCGCACCGTACCCCCAGCCCC
CACCACACCACACCCCATGGCGGGGTTTCCGCCTCCTTTTTCCCCTGCTTCGACTTCCTCCCTTGCCCCA
CCCTACCTTCCTGACCTTTTAGGTCTTGGGTGGGGAGGGCAGCATTGAGTCAGCAAGGAGGAGGGAGTAT
GAATGGGATGTGGCAGCCCAGCCCTGTGGTGGAGGCTGAGCACCTCTGGGAGGAGTGAAGGTGAAGTTTC
CCTCTGTCTTGATGGTGGCTCTTGCTTTGTGACCTTGGTCAAGGGACTGTGCCTCTTTTTTTTTTAGACG
AAGTCTCGCTCTGTCGCCCAGGCTGGAGTGCAGTCGCGCGATCTCGGCTCACTGCACGCTCCACCTCCCG
GGTTTATGCCATTCTCCTGCCTCAGCCTCCAGAGTAGCTGGGACTACAGGCGCCCGCCACCATGCTCGGC
CAATTTCTTGTATTTTTAGTAGACAGGGTTTCACCGTGTTAGCCAGGATGGTCTTGATCTCCTGACCTTG
TAATCTGCCTGCCTCGGCCTCCCAAAGTACTGGGATTACAGGCGTGAGCCACCGCGCCCAGCCGGGATTG
TGCCTCTCTAATTCTCAGTTTCTTCATCTGCAGAAGGGGAAGAATAATGCACCAAGGGCGAATTCTGCAG
ATATCCATCACACTGGCGGCCGCTCGAGCATGCATCTAGAGGGCCCAATTCGCCCTATAGTGAGTCGTAT
TACAATTCACTGGCCGTCGTTTTACAACGTCGTGACTGGGAAAACCCTGGCGTTACCCAACTTAATCGCC
TTGCAGCACATCCCCCTTTCGCCAGCTGGCGTAATAGCGAAGAGGCCCGCACCGATCGCCCTTCCCAACA
GTTGCGCAGCCTATACGTACGGCAGTTTAAGGTTTACACCTATAAAAGAGAGAGCCGTTATCGTCTGTTT
GTGGATGTACAGAGTGATATTATTGACACGCCGGGGCGACGGATGGTGATCCCCCTGGCCAGTGCACGTC
TGCTGTCAGATAAAGTCTCCCGTGAACTTTACCCGGTGGTGCATATCGGGGATGAAAGCTGGCGCATGAT
GACCACCGATATGGCCAGTGTGCCGGTCTCCGTTATCGGGGAAGAAGTGGCTGATCTCAGCCACCGCGAA
AATGACATCAAAAACGCCATTAACCTGATGTTCTGGGGAATATAAATGTCAGGCATGAGATTATCAAAAA
GGATCTTCACCTAGATCCTTTTCACGTAGAAAGCCAGTCCGCAGAAACGGTGCTGACCCCGGATGAATGT
CAGCTACTGGGCTATCTGGACAAGGGAAAACGCAAGCGCAAAGAGAAAGCAGGTAGCTTGCAGTGGGCTT
ACATGGCGATAGCTAGACTGGGCGGTTTTATGGACAGCAAGCGAACCGGAATTGCCAGCTGGGGCGCCCT
CTGGTAAGGTTGGGAAGCCCTGCAAAGTAAACTGGATGGCTTTCTTGCCGCCAAGGATCTGATGGCGCAG
GGGATCAAGCTCTGATCAAGAGACAGGATGAGGATCGTTTCGCATGATTGAACAAGATGGATTGCACGCA
GGTTCTCCGGCCGCTTGGGTGGAGAGGCTATTCGGCTATGACTGGGCACAACAGACAATCGGCTGCTCTG
ATGCCGCCGTGTTCCGGCTGTCAGCGCAGGGGCGCCCGGTTCTTTTTGTCAAGACCGACCTGTCCGGTGC
CCTGAATGAACTGCAAGACGAGGCAGCGCGGCTATCGTGGCTGGCCACGACGGGCGTTCCTTGCGCAGCT
GTGCTCGACGTTGTCACTGAAGCGGGAAGGGACTGGCTGCTATTGGGCGAAGTGCCGGGGCAGGATCTCC
TGTCATCTCACCTTGCTCCTGCCGAGAAAGTATCCATCATGGCTGATGCAATGCGGCGGCTGCATACGCT
TGATCCGGCTACCTGCCCATTCGACCACCAAGCGAAACATCGCATCGAGCGAGCACGTACTCGGATGGAA
GCCGGTCTTGTCGATCAGGATGATCTGGACGAAGAGCATCAGGGGCTCGCGCCAGCCGAACTGTTCGCCA
GGCTCAAGGCGAGCATGCCCGACGGCGAGGATCTCGTCGTGACCCATGGCGATGCCTGCTTGCCGAATAT
CATGGTGGAAAATGGCCGCTTTTCTGGATTCATCGACTGTGGCCGGCTGGGTGTGGCGGACCGCTATCAG
GACATAGCGTTGGCTACCCGTGATATTGCTGAAGAGCTTGGCGGCGAATGGGCTGACCGCTTCCTCGTGC
TTTACGGTATCGCCGCTCCCGATTCGCAGCGCATCGCCTTCTATCGCCTTCTTGACGAGTTCTTCTGAAT
TATTAACGCTTACAATTTCCTGATGCGGTATTTTCTCCTTACGCATCTGTGCGGTATTTCACACCGCATC
AGGTGGCACTTTTCGGGGAAATGTGCGCGGAACCCCTATTTGTTTATTTTTCTAAATACATTCAAATATG
TATCCGCTCATGAGACAATAACCCTGATAAATGCTTCAATAATAGCACGTGAGGAGGGCCACCATGGCCA
AGTTGACCAGTGCCGTTCCGGTGCTCACCGCGCGCGACGTCGCCGGAGCGGTCGAGTTCTGGACCGACCG
GCTCGGGTTCTCCCGGGACTTCGTGGAGGACGACTTCGCCGGTGTGGTCCGGGACGACGTGACCCTGTTC
ATCAGCGCGGTCCAGGACCAGGTGGTGCCGGACAACACCCTGGCCTGGGTGTGGGTGCGCGGCCTGGACG
AGCTGTACGCCGAGTGGTCGGAGGTCGTGTCCACGAACTTCCGGGACGCCTCCGGGCCGGCCATGACCGA
GATCGGCGAGCAGCCGTGGGGGCGGGAGTTCGCCCTGCGCGACCCGGCCGGCAACTGCGTGCACTTCGTG
GCCGAGGAGCAGGACTGACACGTGCTAAAACTTCATTTTTAATTTAAAAGGATCTAGGTGAAGATCCTTT
TTGATAATCTCATGACCAAAATCCCTTAACGTGAGTTTTCGTTCCACTGAGCGTCAGACCCCGTAGAAAA
GATCAAAGGATCTTCTTGAGATCCTTTTTTTCTGCGCGTAATCTGCTGCTTGCAAACAAAAAAACCACCG
CTACCAGCGGTGGTTTGTTTGCCGGATCAAGAGCTACCAACTCTTTTTCCGAAGGTAACTGGCTTCAGCA
GAGCGCAGATACCAAATACTGTTCTTCTAGTGTAGCCGTAGTTAGGCCACCACTTCAAGAACTCTGTAGC
ACCGCCTACATACCTCGCTCTGCTAATCCTGTTACCAGTGGCTGCTGCCAGTGGCGATAAGTCGTGTCTT
ACCGGGTTGGACTCAAGACGATAGTTACCGGATAAGGCGCAGCGGTCGGGCTGAACGGGGGGTTCGTGCA
CACAGCCCAGCTTGGAGCGAACGACCTACACCGAACTGAGATACCTACAGCGTGAGCTATGAGAAAGCGC
CACGCTTCCCGAAGGGAGAAAGGCGGACAGGTATCCGGTAAGCGGCAGGGTCGGAACAGGAGAGCGCACG
AGGGAGCTTCCAGGGGGAAACGCCTGGTATCTTTATAGTCCTGTCGGGTTTCGCCACCTCTGACTTGAGC
GTCGATTTTTGTGATGCTCGTCAGGGGGGCGGAGCCTATGGAAAAACGCCAGCAACGCGGCCTTTTTACG
GTTCCTGGCCTTTTGCTGGCCTTTTGCTCACATGTTCTTTCCTGCGTTATCCCCTGATTCTGTGGATAAC
CGTATTACCGCCTTTGAGTGAGCTGATACCGCTCGCCGCAGCCGAACGACCGAGCGCAGCGAGTCAGTGA
GCGAGGAAGCGGAAGAGCGCCCAA
